Addgene plasmid #135148: RBM24_RRM_pGEX
Purpose: Recombinant expression of RBM24 with dual-affinity tag
Depositing lab: Christopher Burge. Depositing organization: Massachusetts Institute of Technology. Publication: Sequence, Structure, and Context Preferences of Human RNA Binding Proteins. Dominguez D, Freese P, Alexis MS, Su A, Hochman M, Palden T, Bazile C, Lambert NJ, Van Nostrand EL, Pratt GA, Yeo GW, Graveley BR, Burge CB. Mol Cell. 2018 Jun 7;70(5):854-867.e9. doi: 10.1016/j.molcel.2018.05.001. Epub 2018 Jun 7. PubMed 29883606.
Backbone
  Vector backbone: pGEX-6P-2
  Backbone manufacturer: Promega
  Backbone size w/o insert (bp): 5081
  Vector type: Bacterial Expression
Growth in bacteria
  Bacterial resistance: Ampicillin, 100 μg/mL
  Growth temperature: 37°C
  Growth strain: DH5alpha
  Copy number: High Copy
Gene/Insert
  Gene/Insert name: RBM24
  Species: H. sapiens (human)
  Insert size (bp): 423
  Entrez Gene: RBM24 (a.k.a. RNPC6, dJ259A10.1)
  Promoter: tac
  Tag / fusion protein: GST-SBP (N terminal on backbone)
  Cloning method: Restriction Enzyme; 5′ cloning site BamHI (not destroyed); 3′ cloning site NotI (not destroyed)
  Sequencing primers: 5′ 5GEX (GGGCTGGCAAGCCACGTTTGGTG); 3′ 3GEX (CCGGGAGCTGCATGTGTCAGAGG)
Terms and licenses: Academic/Nonprofit Terms; Industry Terms: Not Available to Industry
How to cite: RBM24_RRM_pGEX was a gift from Christopher Burge (Addgene plasmid # 135148 ; http://n2t.net/addgene:135148 ; RRID:Addgene_135148)
