[The description below was written by a language model from this plasmid's Addgene catalogue record and pLannotate feature annotations shown in this document.]
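Description:
RBM24_RRM_pGEX is a bacterial expression plasmid built on the pGEX-6P-2 backbone for producing a fragment of human RBM24 as a recombinant fusion protein in E. coli. The 5.5 kb plasmid replicates from a high-copy ColE1/pMB1-type origin and is selected with ampicillin through the β-lactamase (AmpR) gene and its own promoter. Short remnants of the pBR322 rop and bom regions, a lacZα fragment with its lac promoter, operator and CAP site, and a small E. coli yciV fragment are also annotated. These are backbone carry-over rather than functional parts of the payload.

The expression cassette is driven by the tac promoter, a strong trp/lac hybrid, followed by a lac operator. The plasmid also carries lacI, so transcription is repressed until induced with IPTG. The lacI promoter is annotated as the up-mutated lacIq form in the depositor sequence but as the standard lacI promoter in the sequencing-derived record. Downstream lies the Schistosoma japonicum glutathione S-transferase coding sequence. It is separated by about 160 bp from the RBM24 insert, a 423 bp segment cloned between BamHI and NotI sites, both of which are retained. The catalogue describes the N-terminal tag as GST-SBP, so this unannotated gap presumably holds the streptavidin-binding peptide and linker, although the feature tables do not label it. The annotation tool matched the insert to the chicken orthologue, but the record gives the species as human. The construct name indicates that the insert covers the RNA recognition motif region rather than the full-length protein. The dual-affinity tag allows purification or capture on glutathione or streptavidin resins. This fits the associated study, which characterised the sequence, structure and context preferences of human RNA-binding proteins.
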