Features (pLannotate 1.2.2; 17 found; start..end, strand, type, name):
     26..65      +  CDS            rop (fragment): Rop protein, which maintains plasmids at low copy number; rop
    167..207     +  misc_feature   bom (fragment): basis of mobility region from pBR322
    312..416     +  promoter       AmpR promoter: bla
    417..1277    +  CDS            AmpR: β-lactamase; bla; confers resistance to ampicillin, carbenicillin, and related antibiotics
   1448..2036    +  rep_origin     ori: high-copy-number ColE1/pMB1/pBR322/pUC origin of replication
   2222..2273    -  misc_feature   bom (fragment): basis of mobility region from pBR322
   2280..2357    +  promoter       lacIq promoter: lacI (mutant); In the lacIq allele, a single base change in the promoter boosts expression of the lacI gene about 10-fold.
   2358..3440    +  CDS            lacI: lac repressor; lacI; The lac repressor binds to the lac operator to inhibit transcription in E. coli. This inhibition can be relieved by adding lactose or isopropyl-β-D-thiogalactopyranoside (IPTG).
   3453..3474    +  protein_bind   CAP binding site: CAP binding activates transcription in the presence of cAMP. E. coli catabolite activator protein
   3489..3519    +  promoter       lac promoter: promoter for the E. coli lac operon
   3527..3543    +  protein_bind   lac operator: The lac repressor binds to the lac operator to inhibit transcription in E. coli. This inhibition can be relieved by adding lactose or isopropyl-β-D-thiogalactopyranoside (IPTG). lac repressor encoded by lacI
   3563..3736    +  CDS            lacZα: LacZα fragment of β-galactosidase; lacZ fragment
   4015..4116    -  CDS            yciV (fragment): RNAAM_ECOLI - Also known as trpH From Escherichia coli (strain K12).
   4192..4220    +  promoter       tac promoter: strong E. coli promoter; hybrid between the trp and lac UV5 promoters
   4228..4244    +  protein_bind   lac operator: The lac repressor binds to the lac operator to inhibit transcription in E. coli. This inhibition can be relieved by adding lactose or isopropyl-β-D-thiogalactopyranoside (IPTG). lac repressor encoded by lacI
   4267..4920    +  CDS            GST26_SCHJA: Experimental evidence at protein level: Swiss-Prot protein existence level 1. GST isoenzymes appear to play a central role in the parasite detoxification system. Other functions are also suspected including a role in increasing the solubility of haematin in the parasite gut. From Schistosoma japonicum (Blood fluke).
   5080..10      +  CDS            RBM24 (fragment) (across the origin): RBM24_CHICK - Experimental evidence at protein level: Swiss-Prot protein existence level 1. Multifunctional RNA-binding protein involved in the regulation of pre-mRNA splicing, mRNA stability and mRNA translation important for cell fate decision and differentiation. Plays a major role in pre-mRNA alternative splicing regulation. Mediates preferentially muscle-specific exon inclusion in numerous mRNAs important for striated cardiac and skeletal muscle cell differentiation. Binds to intronic splicing enhancer (ISE) composed of stretches of GU-rich motifs localized in flanking intron of exon that
>Addgene plasmid #135148 | RBM24_RRM_pGEX | depositor full sequence | sequence record 259921 | Full Sequence
GGCCGCATCGTGACTGACTGACGATCTGCCTCGCGCGTTTCGGTGATGACGGTGAAAACCTCTGACACAT
GCAGCTCCCGGAGACGGTCACAGCTTGTCTGTAAGCGGATGCCGGGAGCAGACAAGCCCGTCAGGGCGCG
TCAGCGGGTGTTGGCGGGTGTCGGGGCGCAGCCATGACCCAGTCACGTAGCGATAGCGGAGTGTATAATT
CTTGAAGACGAAAGGGCCTCGTGATACGCCTATTTTTATAGGTTAATGTCATGATAATAATGGTTTCTTA
GACGTCAGGTGGCACTTTTCGGGGAAATGTGCGCGGAACCCCTATTTGTTTATTTTTCTAAATACATTCA
AATATGTATCCGCTCATGAGACAATAACCCTGATAAATGCTTCAATAATATTGAAAAAGGAAGAGTATGA
GTATTCAACATTTCCGTGTCGCCCTTATTCCCTTTTTTGCGGCATTTTGCCTTCCTGTTTTTGCTCACCC
AGAAACGCTGGTGAAAGTAAAAGATGCTGAAGATCAGTTGGGTGCACGAGTGGGTTACATCGAACTGGAT
CTCAACAGCGGTAAGATCCTTGAGAGTTTTCGCCCCGAAGAACGTTTTCCAATGATGAGCACTTTTAAAG
TTCTGCTATGTGGCGCGGTATTATCCCGTGTTGACGCCGGGCAAGAGCAACTCGGTCGCCGCATACACTA
TTCTCAGAATGACTTGGTTGAGTACTCACCAGTCACAGAAAAGCATCTTACGGATGGCATGACAGTAAGA
GAATTATGCAGTGCTGCCATAACCATGAGTGATAACACTGCGGCCAACTTACTTCTGACAACGATCGGAG
GACCGAAGGAGCTAACCGCTTTTTTGCACAACATGGGGGATCATGTAACTCGCCTTGATCGTTGGGAACC
GGAGCTGAATGAAGCCATACCAAACGACGAGCGTGACACCACGATGCCTGCAGCAATGGCAACAACGTTG
CGCAAACTATTAACTGGCGAACTACTTACTCTAGCTTCCCGGCAACAATTAATAGACTGGATGGAGGCGG
ATAAAGTTGCAGGACCACTTCTGCGCTCGGCCCTTCCGGCTGGCTGGTTTATTGCTGATAAATCTGGAGC
CGGTGAGCGTGGGTCTCGCGGTATCATTGCAGCACTGGGGCCAGATGGTAAGCCCTCCCGTATCGTAGTT
ATCTACACGACGGGGAGTCAGGCAACTATGGATGAACGAAATAGACAGATCGCTGAGATAGGTGCCTCAC
TGATTAAGCATTGGTAACTGTCAGACCAAGTTTACTCATATATACTTTAGATTGATTTAAAACTTCATTT
TTAATTTAAAAGGATCTAGGTGAAGATCCTTTTTGATAATCTCATGACCAAAATCCCTTAACGTGAGTTT
TCGTTCCACTGAGCGTCAGACCCCGTAGAAAAGATCAAAGGATCTTCTTGAGATCCTTTTTTTCTGCGCG
TAATCTGCTGCTTGCAAACAAAAAAACCACCGCTACCAGCGGTGGTTTGTTTGCCGGATCAAGAGCTACC
AACTCTTTTTCCGAAGGTAACTGGCTTCAGCAGAGCGCAGATACCAAATACTGTCCTTCTAGTGTAGCCG
TAGTTAGGCCACCACTTCAAGAACTCTGTAGCACCGCCTACATACCTCGCTCTGCTAATCCTGTTACCAG
TGGCTGCTGCCAGTGGCGATAAGTCGTGTCTTACCGGGTTGGACTCAAGACGATAGTTACCGGATAAGGC
GCAGCGGTCGGGCTGAACGGGGGGTTCGTGCACACAGCCCAGCTTGGAGCGAACGACCTACACCGAACTG
AGATACCTACAGCGTGAGCTATGAGAAAGCGCCACGCTTCCCGAAGGGAGAAAGGCGGACAGGTATCCGG
TAAGCGGCAGGGTCGGAACAGGAGAGCGCACGAGGGAGCTTCCAGGGGGAAACGCCTGGTATCTTTATAG
TCCTGTCGGGTTTCGCCACCTCTGACTTGAGCGTCGATTTTTGTGATGCTCGTCAGGGGGGCGGAGCCTA
TGGAAAAACGCCAGCAACGCGGCCTTTTTACGGTTCCTGGCCTTTTGCTGGCCTTTTGCTCACATGTTCT
TTCCTGCGTTATCCCCTGATTCTGTGGATAACCGTATTACCGCCTTTGAGTGAGCTGATACCGCTCGCCG
CAGCCGAACGACCGAGCGCAGCGAGTCAGTGAGCGAGGAAGCGGAAGAGCGCCTGATGCGGTATTTTCTC
CTTACGCATCTGTGCGGTATTTCACACCGCATAAATTCCGACACCATCGAATGGTGCAAAACCTTTCGCG
GTATGGCATGATAGCGCCCGGAAGAGAGTCAATTCAGGGTGGTGAATGTGAAACCAGTAACGTTATACGA
TGTCGCAGAGTATGCCGGTGTCTCTTATCAGACCGTTTCCCGCGTGGTGAACCAGGCCAGCCACGTTTCT
GCGAAAACGCGGGAAAAAGTGGAAGCGGCGATGGCGGAGCTGAATTACATTCCCAACCGCGTGGCACAAC
AACTGGCGGGCAAACAGTCGTTGCTGATTGGCGTTGCCACCTCCAGTCTGGCCCTGCACGCGCCGTCGCA
AATTGTCGCGGCGATTAAATCTCGCGCCGATCAACTGGGTGCCAGCGTGGTGGTGTCGATGGTAGAACGA
AGCGGCGTCGAAGCCTGTAAAGCGGCGGTGCACAATCTTCTCGCGCAACGCGTCAGTGGGCTGATCATTA
ACTATCCGCTGGATGACCAGGATGCCATTGCTGTGGAAGCTGCCTGCACTAATGTTCCGGCGTTATTTCT
TGATGTCTCTGACCAGACACCCATCAACAGTATTATTTTCTCCCATGAAGACGGTACGCGACTGGGCGTG
GAGCATCTGGTCGCATTGGGTCACCAGCAAATCGCGCTGTTAGCGGGCCCATTAAGTTCTGTCTCGGCGC
GTCTGCGTCTGGCTGGCTGGCATAAATATCTCACTCGCAATCAAATTCAGCCGATAGCGGAACGGGAAGG
CGACTGGAGTGCCATGTCCGGTTTTCAACAAACCATGCAAATGCTGAATGAGGGCATCGTTCCCACTGCG
ATGCTGGTTGCCAACGATCAGATGGCGCTGGGCGCAATGCGCGCCATTACCGAGTCCGGGCTGCGCGTTG
GTGCGGATATCTCGGTAGTGGGATACGACGATACCGAAGACAGCTCATGTTATATCCCGCCGTCAACCAC
CATCAAACAGGATTTTCGCCTGCTGGGGCAAACCAGCGTGGACCGCTTGCTGCAACTCTCTCAGGGCCAG
GCGGTGAAGGGCAATCAGCTGTTGCCCGTCTCACTGGTGAAAAGAAAAACCACCCTGGCGCCCAATACGC
AAACCGCCTCTCCCCGCGCGTTGGCCGATTCATTAATGCAGCTGGCACGACAGGTTTCCCGACTGGAAAG
CGGGCAGTGAGCGCAACGCAATTAATGTGAGTTAGCTCACTCATTAGGCACCCCAGGCTTTACACTTTAT
GCTTCCGGCTCGTATGTTGTGTGGAATTGTGAGCGGATAACAATTTCACACAGGAAACAGCTATGACCAT
GATTACGGATTCACTGGCCGTCGTTTTACAACGTCGTGACTGGGAAAACCCTGGCGTTACCCAACTTAAT
CGCCTTGCAGCACATCCCCCTTTCGCCAGCTGGCGTAATAGCGAAGAGGCCCGCACCGATCGCCCTTCCC
AACAGTTGCGCAGCCTGAATGGCGAATGGCGCTTTGCCTGGTTTCCGGCACCAGAAGCGGTGCCGGAAAG
CTGGCTGGAGTGCGATCTTCCTGAGGCCGATACTGTCGTCGTCCCCTCAAACTGGCAGATGCACGGTTAC
GATGCGCCCATCTACACCAACGTAACCTATCCCATTACGGTCAATCCGCCGTTTGTTCCCACGGAGAATC
CGACGGGTTGTTACTCGCTCACATTTAATGTTGATGAAAGCTGGCTACAGGAAGGCCAGACGCGAATTAT
TTTTGATGGCGTTGGAATTACGTTATCGACTGCACGGTGCACCAATGCTTCTGGCGTCAGGCAGCCATCG
GAAGCTGTGGTATGGCTGTGCAGGTCGTAAATCACTGCATAATTCGTGTCGCTCAAGGCGCACTCCCGTT
CTGGATAATGTTTTTTGCGCCGACATCATAACGGTTCTGGCAAATATTCTGAAATGAGCTGTTGACAATT
AATCATCGGCTCGTATAATGTGTGGAATTGTGAGCGGATAACAATTTCACACAGGAAACAGTATTCATGT
CCCCTATACTAGGTTATTGGAAAATTAAGGGCCTTGTGCAACCCACTCGACTTCTTTTGGAATATCTTGA
AGAAAAATATGAAGAGCATTTGTATGAGCGCGATGAAGGTGATAAATGGCGAAACAAAAAGTTTGAATTG
GGTTTGGAGTTTCCCAATCTTCCTTATTATATTGATGGTGATGTTAAATTAACACAGTCTATGGCCATCA
TACGTTATATAGCTGACAAGCACAACATGTTGGGTGGTTGTCCAAAAGAGCGTGCAGAGATTTCAATGCT
TGAAGGAGCGGTTTTGGATATTAGATACGGTGTTTCGAGAATTGCATATAGTAAAGACTTTGAAACTCTC
AAAGTTGATTTTCTTAGCAAGCTACCTGAAATGCTGAAAATGTTCGAAGATCGTTTATGTCATAAAACAT
ATTTAAATGGTGATCATGTAACCCATCCTGACTTCATGTTGTATGACGCTCTTGATGTTGTTTTATACAT
GGACCCAATGTGCCTGGATGCGTTCCCAAAATTAGTTTGTTTTAAAAAACGTATTGAAGCTATCCCACAA
ATTGATAAGTACTTGAAATCCAGCAAGTATATAGCATGGCCTTTGCAGGGCTGGCAAGCCACGTTTGGTG
GTGGCGACCATCCTCCAAAATCGGATCTGGAAGTTCTGTTCCAGGGGCCCCTGGGATTAATGGACGAAAA
AACCACCGGTTGGCGTGGTGGTCACGTTGTTGAAGGTCTGGCTGGTGAACTGGAACAGCTGCGTGCTCGT
CTGGAACACCACCCGCAGGGTCAGCGTGAACCGGGATCCATGCACACGACCCAGAAGGACACGACGTACA
CCAAGATCTTCGTCGGGGGGCTGCCCTACCACACCACCGACGCCAGCCTGCGCAAGTACTTCGAGGTCTT
CGGCGAGATCGAGGAGGCGGTGGTCATCACCGACCGGCAGACGGGCAAGTCCCGGGGCTATGGATTTGTC
ACCATGGCTGACCGGGCTGCTGCCGAAAGGGCCTGCAAGGATCCCAATCCCATCATTGATGGCAGAAAGG
CCAACGTGAACCTGGCATACTTAGGAGCAAAACCAAGGATCATGCAACCAGGTTTTGCCTTTGGTGTTCA
ACAACTTCATCCAGCCCTTATACAAAGACCTTTCGGGATACCTGCCCACTATGTCTATCCGCAGGCTTTT
GTGCAGCCGGGAGTGGTCATTCCACACGTCCAGCCGACATGAGC
