Features (pLannotate 1.2.2; 17 found; start..end, strand, type, name):
      1..17      +  protein_bind   lac operator: The lac repressor binds to the lac operator to inhibit transcription in E. coli. This inhibition can be relieved by adding lactose or isopropyl-β-D-thiogalactopyranoside (IPTG). lac repressor encoded by lacI
     40..693     +  CDS            GST26_SCHJA: Experimental evidence at protein level: Swiss-Prot protein existence level 1. GST isoenzymes appear to play a central role in the parasite detoxification system. Other functions are also suspected including a role in increasing the solubility of haematin in the parasite gut. From Schistosoma japonicum (Blood fluke).
    853..1287    +  CDS            RBM24 (fragment): RBM24_CHICK - Experimental evidence at protein level: Swiss-Prot protein existence level 1. Multifunctional RNA-binding protein involved in the regulation of pre-mRNA splicing, mRNA stability and mRNA translation important for cell fate decision and differentiation. Plays a major role in pre-mRNA alternative splicing regulation. Mediates preferentially muscle-specific exon inclusion in numerous mRNAs important for striated cardiac and skeletal muscle cell differentiation. Binds to intronic splicing enhancer (ISE) composed of stretches of GU-rich motifs localized in flanking intron of exon that
   1303..1342    +  CDS            rop (fragment): Rop protein, which maintains plasmids at low copy number; rop
   1444..1484    +  misc_feature   bom (fragment): basis of mobility region from pBR322
   1589..1693    +  promoter       AmpR promoter: bla
   1694..2554    +  CDS            AmpR: β-lactamase; bla; confers resistance to ampicillin, carbenicillin, and related antibiotics
   2725..3313    +  rep_origin     ori: high-copy-number ColE1/pMB1/pBR322/pUC origin of replication
   3499..3550    -  misc_feature   bom (fragment): basis of mobility region from pBR322
   3557..3634    +  promoter       lacI promoter: lacI
   3635..4717    +  CDS            lacI: lac repressor; lacI; The lac repressor binds to the lac operator to inhibit transcription in E. coli. This inhibition can be relieved by adding lactose or isopropyl-β-D-thiogalactopyranoside (IPTG).
   4730..4751    +  protein_bind   CAP binding site: CAP binding activates transcription in the presence of cAMP. E. coli catabolite activator protein
   4766..4796    +  promoter       lac promoter: promoter for the E. coli lac operon
   4804..4820    +  protein_bind   lac operator: The lac repressor binds to the lac operator to inhibit transcription in E. coli. This inhibition can be relieved by adding lactose or isopropyl-β-D-thiogalactopyranoside (IPTG). lac repressor encoded by lacI
   4840..5013    +  CDS            lacZα: LacZα fragment of β-galactosidase; lacZ fragment
   5277..5393    -  CDS            yciV (fragment): RNAAM_ECOLI - Also known as trpH From Escherichia coli (strain K12).
   5469..5497    +  promoter       tac promoter: strong E. coli promoter; hybrid between the trp and lac UV5 promoters
>Addgene plasmid #135148 | RBM24_RRM_pGEX | addgene full sequence | sequence record 275068 | Addgene NGS Result
TTGTGAGCGGATAACAATTTCACACAGGAAACAGTATTCATGTCCCCTATACTAGGTTATTGGAAAATTA
AGGGCCTTGTGCAACCCACTCGACTTCTTTTGGAATATCTTGAAGAAAAATATGAAGAGCATTTGTATGA
GCGCGATGAAGGTGATAAATGGCGAAACAAAAAGTTTGAATTGGGTTTGGAGTTTCCCAATCTTCCTTAT
TATATTGATGGTGATGTTAAATTAACACAGTCTATGGCCATCATACGTTATATAGCTGACAAGCACAACA
TGTTGGGTGGTTGTCCAAAAGAGCGTGCAGAGATTTCAATGCTTGAAGGAGCGGTTTTGGATATTAGATA
CGGTGTTTCGAGAATTGCATATAGTAAAGACTTTGAAACTCTCAAAGTTGATTTTCTTAGCAAGCTACCT
GAAATGCTGAAAATGTTCGAAGATCGTTTATGTCATAAAACATATTTAAATGGTGATCATGTAACCCATC
CTGACTTCATGTTGTATGACGCTCTTGATGTTGTTTTATACATGGACCCAATGTGCCTGGATGCGTTCCC
AAAATTAGTTTGTTTTAAAAAACGTATTGAAGCTATCCCACAAATTGATAAGTACTTGAAATCCAGCAAG
TATATAGCATGGCCTTTGCAGGGCTGGCAAGCCACGTTTGGTGGTGGCGACCATCCTCCAAAATCGGATC
TGGAAGTTCTGTTCCAGGGGCCCCTGGGATTAATGGACGAAAAAACCACCGGTTGGCGTGGTGGTCACGT
TGTTGAAGGTCTGGCTGGTGAACTGGAACAGCTGCGTGCTCGTCTGGAACACCACCCGCAGGGTCAGCGT
GAACCGGGATCCATGCACACGACCCAGAAGGACACGACGTACACCAAGATCTTCGTCGGGGGGCTGCCCT
ACCACACCACCGACGCCAGCCTGCGCAAGTACTTCGAGGTCTTCGGCGAGATCGAGGAGGCGGTGGTCAT
CACCGACCGGCAGACGGGCAAGTCCCGGGGCTATGGATTTGTCACCATGGCTGACCGGGCTGCTGCCGAA
AGGGCCTGCAAGGATCCCAATCCCATCATTGATGGCAGAAAGGCCAACGTGAACCTGGCATACTTAGGAG
CAAAACCAAGGATCATGCAACCAGGTTTTGCCTTTGGTGTTCAACAACTTCATCCAGCCCTTATACAAAG
ACCTTTCGGGATACCTGCCCACTATGTCTATCCGCAGGCTTTTGTGCAGCCGGGAGTGGTCATTCCACAC
GTCCAGCCGACATGAGCGGCCGCATCGTGACTGACTGACGATCTGCCTCGCGCGTTTCGGTGATGACGGT
GAAAACCTCTGACACATGCAGCTCCCGGAGACGGTCACAGCTTGTCTGTAAGCGGATGCCGGGAGCAGAC
AAGCCCGTCAGGGCGCGTCAGCGGGTGTTGGCGGGTGTCGGGGCGCAGCCATGACCCAGTCACGTAGCGA
TAGCGGAGTGTATAATTCTTGAAGACGAAAGGGCCTCGTGATACGCCTATTTTTATAGGTTAATGTCATG
ATAATAATGGTTTCTTAGACGTCAGGTGGCACTTTTCGGGGAAATGTGCGCGGAACCCCTATTTGTTTAT
TTTTCTAAATACATTCAAATATGTATCCGCTCATGAGACAATAACCCTGATAAATGCTTCAATAATATTG
AAAAAGGAAGAGTATGAGTATTCAACATTTCCGTGTCGCCCTTATTCCCTTTTTTGCGGCATTTTGCCTT
CCTGTTTTTGCTCACCCAGAAACGCTGGTGAAAGTAAAAGATGCTGAAGATCAGTTGGGTGCACGAGTGG
GTTACATCGAACTGGATCTCAACAGCGGTAAGATCCTTGAGAGTTTTCGCCCCGAAGAACGTTTTCCAAT
GATGAGCACTTTTAAAGTTCTGCTATGTGGCGCGGTATTATCCCGTGTTGACGCCGGGCAAGAGCAACTC
GGTCGCCGCATACACTATTCTCAGAATGACTTGGTTGAGTACTCACCAGTCACAGAAAAGCATCTTACGG
ATGGCATGACAGTAAGAGAATTATGCAGTGCTGCCATAACCATGAGTGATAACACTGCGGCCAACTTACT
TCTGACAACGATCGGAGGACCGAAGGAGCTAACCGCTTTTTTGCACAACATGGGGGATCATGTAACTCGC
CTTGATCGTTGGGAACCGGAGCTGAATGAAGCCATACCAAACGACGAGCGTGACACCACGATGCCTGCAG
CAATGGCAACAACGTTGCGCAAACTATTAACTGGCGAACTACTTACTCTAGCTTCCCGGCAACAATTAAT
AGACTGGATGGAGGCGGATAAAGTTGCAGGACCACTTCTGCGCTCGGCCCTTCCGGCTGGCTGGTTTATT
GCTGATAAATCTGGAGCCGGTGAGCGTGGGTCTCGCGGTATCATTGCAGCACTGGGGCCAGATGGTAAGC
CCTCCCGTATCGTAGTTATCTACACGACGGGGAGTCAGGCAACTATGGATGAACGAAATAGACAGATCGC
TGAGATAGGTGCCTCACTGATTAAGCATTGGTAACTGTCAGACCAAGTTTACTCATATATACTTTAGATT
GATTTAAAACTTCATTTTTAATTTAAAAGGATCTAGGTGAAGATCCTTTTTGATAATCTCATGACCAAAA
TCCCTTAACGTGAGTTTTCGTTCCACTGAGCGTCAGACCCCGTAGAAAAGATCAAAGGATCTTCTTGAGA
TCCTTTTTTTCTGCGCGTAATCTGCTGCTTGCAAACAAAAAAACCACCGCTACCAGCGGTGGTTTGTTTG
CCGGATCAAGAGCTACCAACTCTTTTTCCGAAGGTAACTGGCTTCAGCAGAGCGCAGATACCAAATACTG
TCCTTCTAGTGTAGCCGTAGTTAGGCCACCACTTCAAGAACTCTGTAGCACCGCCTACATACCTCGCTCT
GCTAATCCTGTTACCAGTGGCTGCTGCCAGTGGCGATAAGTCGTGTCTTACCGGGTTGGACTCAAGACGA
TAGTTACCGGATAAGGCGCAGCGGTCGGGCTGAACGGGGGGTTCGTGCACACAGCCCAGCTTGGAGCGAA
CGACCTACACCGAACTGAGATACCTACAGCGTGAGCTATGAGAAAGCGCCACGCTTCCCGAAGGGAGAAA
GGCGGACAGGTATCCGGTAAGCGGCAGGGTCGGAACAGGAGAGCGCACGAGGGAGCTTCCAGGGGGAAAC
GCCTGGTATCTTTATAGTCCTGTCGGGTTTCGCCACCTCTGACTTGAGCGTCGATTTTTGTGATGCTCGT
CAGGGGGGCGGAGCCTATGGAAAAACGCCAGCAACGCGGCCTTTTTACGGTTCCTGGCCTTTTGCTGGCC
TTTTGCTCACATGTTCTTTCCTGCGTTATCCCCTGATTCTGTGGATAACCGTATTACCGCCTTTGAGTGA
GCTGATACCGCTCGCCGCAGCCGAACGACCGAGCGCAGCGAGTCAGTGAGCGAGGAAGCGGAAGAGCGCC
TGATGCGGTATTTTCTCCTTACGCATCTGTGCGGTATTTCACACCGCATAAATTCCGACACCATCGAATG
GCGCAAAACCTTTCGCGGTATGGCATGATAGCGCCCGGAAGAGAGTCAATTCAGGGTGGTGAATGTGAAA
CCAGTAACGTTATACGATGTCGCAGAGTATGCCGGTGTCTCTTATCAGACCGTTTCCCGCGTGGTGAACC
AGGCCAGCCACGTTTCTGCGAAAACGCGGGAAAAAGTGGAAGCGGCGATGGCGGAGCTGAATTACATTCC
CAACCGCGTGGCACAACAACTGGCGGGCAAACAGTCGTTGCTGATTGGCGTTGCCACCTCCAGTCTGGCC
CTGCACGCGCCGTCGCAAATTGTCGCGGCGATTAAATCTCGCGCCGATCAACTGGGTGCCAGCGTGGTGG
TGTCGATGGTAGAACGAAGCGGCGTCGAAGCCTGTAAAGCGGCGGTGCACAATCTTCTCGCGCAACGCGT
CAGTGGGCTGATCATTAACTATCCGCTGGATGACCAGGATGCCATTGCTGTGGAAGCTGCCTGCACTAAT
GTTCCGGCGTTATTTCTTGATGTCTCTGACCAGACACCCATCAACAGTATTATTTTCTCCCATGAAGACG
GTACGCGACTGGGCGTGGAGCATCTGGTCGCATTGGGTCACCAGCAAATCGCGCTGTTAGCGGGCCCATT
AAGTTCTGTCTCGGCGCGTCTGCGTCTGGCTGGCTGGCATAAATATCTCACTCGCAATCAAATTCAGCCG
ATAGCGGAACGGGAAGGCGACTGGAGTGCCATGTCCGGTTTTCAACAAACCATGCAAATGCTGAATGAGG
GCATCGTTCCCACTGCGATGCTGGTTGCCAACGATCAGATGGCGCTGGGCGCAATGCGCGCCATTACCGA
GTCCGGGCTGCGCGTTGGTGCGGATATCTCGGTAGTGGGATACGACGATACCGAAGACAGCTCATGTTAT
ATCCCGCCGTTAACCACCATCAAACAGGATTTTCGCCTGCTGGGGCAAACCAGCGTGGACCGCTTGCTGC
AACTCTCTCAGGGCCAGGCGGTGAAGGGCAATCAGCTGTTGCCCGTCTCACTGGTGAAAAGAAAAACCAC
GCTAGCGCCCAATACGCAAACCGCCTCTCCCCGCGCGTTGGCCGATTCATTAATGCAGCTGGCACGACAG
GTTTCCCGACTGGAAAGCGGGCAGTGAGCGCAACGCAATTAATGTAAGTTAGCTCACTCATTAGGCACCC
CAGGCTTTACACTTTATGCTTCCGGCTCGTATGTTGTGTGGAATTGTGAGCGGATAACAATTTCACACAG
GAAACAGCTATGACCATGATTACGGATTCACTGGCCGTCGTTTTACAACGTCGTGACTGGGAAAACCCTG
GCGTTACCCAACTTAATCGCCTTGCAGCACATCCCCCTTTCGCCAGCTGGCGTAATAGCGAAGAGGCCCG
CACCGATCGCCCTTCCCAACAGTTGCGCAGCCTGAATGGCGAATGGCGCTTTGCCTGGTTTCCGGCACCA
GAAGCGGTGCCGGAAAGCTGGCTGGAGTGCGATCTTCCTGAGGCCGATACTGTCGTCGTCCCCTCAAACT
GGCAGATGCACGGTTACGATGCGCCCATCTACACCAACGTGACCTATCCCATTACGGTCAATCCGCCGTT
TGTTCCCACGGAGAATCCGACGGGTTGTTACTCGCTCACATTTAATGTTGATGAAAGCTGGCTACAGGAA
GGCCAGACGCGAATTATTTTTGATGGCGTTGGAATTAGCTTATCGACTGCACGGTGCACCAATGCTTCTG
GCGTCAGGCAGCCATCGGAAGCTGTGGTATGGCTGTGCAGGTCGTAAATCACTGCATAATTCGTGTCGCT
CAAGGCGCACTCCCGTTCTGGATAATGTTTTTTGCGCCGACATCATAACGGTTCTGGCAAATATTCTGAA
ATGAGCTGTTGACAATTAATCATCGGCTCGTATAATGTGTGGAA
