>Addgene plasmid #135148 | RBM24_RRM_pGEX | depositor partial sequence | sequence record 259922 | RBM24_ORF
ATGCACACGACCCAGAAGGACACGACGTACACCAAGATCTTCGTCGGGGGGCTGCCCTACCACACCACCG
ACGCCAGCCTGCGCAAGTACTTCGAGGTCTTCGGCGAGATCGAGGAGGCGGTGGTCATCACCGACCGGCA
GACGGGCAAGTCCCGGGGCTATGGATTTGTCACCATGGCTGACCGGGCTGCTGCCGAAAGGGCCTGCAAG
GATCCCAATCCCATCATTGATGGCAGAAAGGCCAACGTGAACCTGGCATACTTAGGAGCAAAACCAAGGA
TCATGCAACCAGGTTTTGCCTTTGGTGTTCAACAACTTCATCCAGCCCTTATACAAAGACCTTTCGGGAT
ACCTGCCCACTATGTCTATCCGCAGGCTTTTGTGCAGCCGGGAGTGGTCATTCCACACGTCCAGCCGACA
TGA
